>Addgene plasmid #220231 | pCDF-hLPYK | addgene full sequence | sequence record 437460 | Addgene NGS Result
CTTCCGGGCGCTATCATGCCATACCGCGAAAGGTTTTGCGCCATTCGATGGTGTCCGGGATCTCGACGCT
CTCCCTTATGCGACTCCTGCATTAGGAAATTAATACGACTCACTATAGGGGAATTGTGAGCGGATAACAA
TTCCCCTGTAGAAATAATTTTGTTTAACTTTAATAAGGAGATATACCATGGGCCATCATCATCATCACCA
CGGTAGCGCCGGCATGAAAATTGAAGAAGGTAAACTGGTTATTTGGATTAATGGCGATAAAGGCTATAAT
GGTCTGGCCGAAGTTGGTAAAAAATTTGAAAAAGATACCGGTATCAAGGTTACCGTTGAACATCCGGATA
AACTGGAAGAAAAATTTCCGCAGGTTGCAGCCACCGGTGACGGCCCTGATATTATTTTCTGGGCACATGA
TCGTTTTGGCGGCTATGCCCAGAGCGGCCTGCTGGCAGAAATTACCCCGGATAAAGCCTTTCAGGATAAA
CTGTATCCGTTTACCTGGGATGCAGTTCGTTATAATGGTAAACTGATTGCCTATCCGATTGCAGTGGAAG
CACTGAGCCTGATCTATAATAAGGATCTGCTGCCGAATCCGCCGAAAACCTGGGAAGAAATTCCGGCACT
GGATAAAGAACTGAAAGCCAAAGGTAAAAGTGCCCTGATGTTTAATCTGCAGGAACCGTATTTTACCTGG
CCGCTGATTGCAGCAGATGGCGGCTATGCGTTTAAATATGAAAATGGCAAATACGATATTAAGGACGTGG
GTGTTGATAATGCCGGTGCCAAAGCCGGTCTGACCTTTCTGGTTGATCTGATTAAGAATAAGCACATGAA
TGCAGATACCGATTATAGTATTGCAGAAGCCGCCTTTAATAAGGGCGAAACCGCCATGACCATTAATGGC
CCGTGGGCCTGGAGTAATATTGATACCAGCAAAGTGAATTACGGTGTTACCGTTCTGCCGACCTTTAAAG
GTCAGCCGAGTAAACCGTTTGTGGGTGTGCTGAGCGCAGGCATTAATGCCGCCAGTCCGAATAAGGAACT
GGCAAAAGAATTTCTGGAAAATTATCTGCTGACCGATGAAGGCCTGGAAGCAGTGAATAAGGATAAACCG
CTGGGTGCAGTGGCCCTGAAAAGCTATGAAGAAGAACTGGTTAAAGATCCGCGCATTGCAGCAACAATGG
AAAATGCCCAGAAAGGCGAAATTATGCCGAATATTCCGCAGATGAGCGCATTTTGGTATGCCGTTCGTAC
CGCAGTTATTAATGCAGCCAGCGGCCGTCAGACCGTTGATGAAGCCCTGAAAGATGCCCAGACCAATAGT
AGTAGTAATAATAATAACAACAACAACAATAACAACCTGGGTGAAAATCTGTATTTTCAGATGGATAGCG
AAGTGAATCAGGAAGCAAAACCGGAAGTGAAACCGGAAGTTAAACCGGAAACCCATATTAATCTGAAAGT
GAGTGATGGTAGCAGTGAAATTTTCTTTAAAATCAAGAAGACCACCCCGCTGCGTCGCCTGATGGAAGCA
TTTGCCAAACGTCAGGGTAAAGAAATGGATAGTCTGCGTTTTCTGTATGATGGCATTCGTATTCAGGCCG
ATCAGGCACCGGAAGATTTGGATATGGAAGATAATGATATTATCGAGGCACATCGTGAACAGATTGGTGG
CATGGAAGGTCCGGCAGGTTATCTGCGTCGTGCCAGTGTTGCCCAGCTGACCCAGGAACTGGGTACAGCA
TTTTTCCAGCAGCAGCAGCTGCCGGCAGCAATGGCAGATACCTTTCTGGAACATCTGTGCCTGCTGGATA
TTGATAGTGAACCGGTGGCCGCACGTAGTACCAGCATTATTGCCACCATTGGTCCGGCCAGTCGCAGTGT
GGAACGCCTGAAAGAAATGATTAAGGCAGGTATGAATATCGCACGTCTGAATTTTAGCCACGGTAGTCAT
GAATATCATGCCGAAAGCATTGCCAATGTGCGTGAAGCCGTGGAAAGTTTTGCCGGTAGTCCGCTGAGCT
ATCGCCCGGTTGCCATTGCACTGGATACCAAAGGTCCGGAAATTCGCACCGGCATTCTGCAGGGCGGTCC
GGAAAGCGAAGTTGAACTGGTTAAGGGTAGTCAGGTTCTGGTTACCGTTGATCCGGCCTTTCGCACCCGT
GGTAATGCAAATACCGTTTGGGTTGATTATCCGAATATTGTGCGCGTTGTGCCGGTGGGCGGTCGTATCT
ATATTGATGATGGCCTGATTAGTCTGGTTGTGCAGAAAATTGGTCCGGAAGGCCTGGTTACCCAGGTTGA
AAATGGCGGCGTGCTGGGTAGTCGCAAAGGTGTTAATCTGCCGGGTGCCCAGGTTGATCTGCCGGGTCTG
AGTGAACAGGATGTTCGCGATCTGCGTTTTGGTGTGGAACATGGCGTGGATATTGTGTTTGCAAGTTTTG
TTCGCAAAGCAAGTGATGTGGCCGCCGTTCGTGCCGCCCTGGGTCCTGAAGGTCATGGCATTAAGATTAT
TAGCAAAATTGAGAACCACGAAGGTGTGAAACGCTTTGATGAAATTCTGGAAGTTAGCGATGGCATTATG
GTTGCACGTGGTGACCTGGGCATTGAAATTCCGGCCGAAAAAGTTTTTCTGGCCCAGAAAATGATGATTG
GCCGTTGTAATCTGGCCGGCAAACCGGTTGTGTGCGCAACCCAGATGCTGGAAAGCATGATTACCAAAGC
CCGCCCGACCCGCGCCGAAACCAGCGACGTTGCAAATGCCGTTCTGGATGGCGCCGATTGCATTATGCTG
AGCGGCGAAACCGCGAAAGGTAATTTTCCGGTGGAAGCCGTGAAAATGCAGCATGCAATTGCCCGCGAAG
CCGAAGCCGCCGTGTATCATCGTCAGCTGTTTGAAGAACTGCGCCGCGCCGCACCGCTGAGTCGTGATCC
TACCGAAGTGACCGCAATTGGTGCCGTTGAAGCAGCATTCAAATGCTGTGCCGCAGCAATTATTGTGCTG
ACCACCACCGGTCGCAGTGCACAGCTGCTGAGCCGTTATCGTCCGCGTGCCGCCGTTATTGCAGTGACCC
GTAGCGCACAGGCCGCCCGTCAGGTGCATCTGTGTCGTGGCGTTTTTCCGCTGCTGTATCGCGAACCGCC
GGAAGCCATTTGGGCCGATGATGTTGATCGCCGTGTGCAGTTTGGCATTGAAAGCGGCAAACTGCGTGGC
TTTCTGCGTGTTGGCGATCTGGTTATTGTGGTGACCGGCTGGCGCCCGGGCAGCGGTTATACCAATATTA
TGCGTGTGCTGAGCATTAGTTAAAAGCTTGCGGCCGCATAATGCTTAAGTCGAACAGAAAGTAATCGTAT
TGTACACGGCCGCATAATCGAAATTAATACGACTCACTATAGGGGAATTGTGAGCGGATAACAATTCCCC
ATCTTAGTATATTAGTTAAGTATAAGAAGGAGATATACATATGGCAGATCTCAATTGGATATCGGCCGGC
CACGCGATCGCTGACGTCGGTACCCTCGAGTCTGGTAAAGAAACCGCTGCTGCGAAATTTGAACGCCAGC
ACATGGACTCGTCTACTAGCGCAGCTTAATTAACCTAGGCTGCTGCCACCGCTGAGCAATAACTAGCATA
ACCCCTTGGGGCCTCTAAACGGGTCTTGAGGGGTTTTTTGCTGAAACCTCAGGCATTTGAGAAGCACACG
GTCACACTGCTTCCGGTAGTCAATAAACCGGTAAACCAGCAATAGACATAAGCGGCTATTTAACGACCCT
GCCCTGAACCGACGACCGGGTCATCGTGGCCGGATCTTGCGGCCCCTCGGCTTGAACGAATTGTTAGACA
TTATTTGCCGACTACCTTGGTGATCTCGCCTTTCACGTAGTGGACAAATTCTTCCAACTGATCTGCGCGC
GAGGCCAAGCGATCTTCTTCTTGTCCAAGATAAGCCTGTCTAGCTTCAAGTATGACGGGCTGATACTGGG
CCGGCAGGCGCTCCATTGCCCAGTCGGCAGCGACATCCTTCGGCGCGATTTTGCCGGTTACTGCGCTGTA
CCAAATGCGGGACAACGTAAGCACTACATTTCGCTCATCGCCAGCCCAGTCGGGCGGCGAGTTCCATAGC
GTTAAGGTTTCATTTAGCGCCTCAAATAGATCCTGTTCAGGAACCGGATCAAAGAGTTCCTCCGCCGCTG
GACCTACCAAGGCAACGCTATGTTCTCTTGCTTTTGTCAGCAAGATAGCCAGATCAATGTCGATCGTGGC
TGGCTCGAAGATACCTGCAAGAATGTCATTGCGCTGCCATTCTCCAAATTGCAGTTCGCGCTTAGCTGGA
TAACGCCACGGAATGATGTCGTCGTGCACAACAATGGTGACTTCTACAGCGCGGAGAATCTCGCTCTCTC
CAGGGGAAGCCGAAGTTTCCAAAAGGTCGTTGATCAAAGCTCGCCGCGTTGTTTCATCAAGCCTTACGGT
CACCGTAACCAGCAAATCAATATCACTGTGTGGCTTCAGGCCGCCATCCACTGCGGAGCCGTACAAATGT
ACGGCCAGCAACGTCGGTTCGAGATGGCGCTCGATGACGCCAACTACCTCTGATAGTTGAGTCGATACTT
CGGCGATCACCGCTTCCCTCATACTCTTCCTTTTTCAATATTATTGAAGCATTTATCAGGGTTATTGTCT
CATGAGCGGATACATATTTGAATGTATTTAGAAAAATAAACAAATAGCTAGCTCACTCGGTCGCTACGCT
CCGGGCGTGAGACTGCGGCGGGCGCTGCGGACACATACAAAGTTACCCACAGATTCCGTGGATAAGCAGG
GGACTAACATGTGAGGCAAAACAGCAGGGCCGCGCCGGTGGCGTTTTTCCATAGGCTCCGCCCTCCTGCC
AGAGTTCACATAAACAGACGCTTTTCCGGTGCATCTGTGGGAGCCGTGAGGCTCAACCATGAATCTGACA
GTACGGGCGAAACCCGACAGGACTTAAAGATCCCCACCGTTTCCGGCGGGTCGCTCCCTCTTGCGCTCTC
CTGTTCCGACCCTGCCGTTTACCGGATACCTGTTCCGCCTTTCTCCCTTACGGGAAGTGTGGCGCTTTCT
CATAGCTCACACACTGGTATCTCGGCTCGGTGTAGGTCGTTCGCTCCAAGCTGGGCTGTAAGCAAGAACT
CCCCGTTCAGCCCGACTGCTGCGCCTTATCCGGTAACTGTTCACTTGAGTCCAACCCGGAAAAGCACGGT
AAAACGCCACTGGCAGCAGCCATTGGTAACTGGGAGTTCGCAGAGGATTTGTTTAGCTAAACACGCGGTT
GCTCTTGAAGTGTGCGCCAAAGTCCGGCTACACTGGAAGGACAGATTTGGTTGCTGTGCTCTGCGAAAGC
CAGTTACCACGGTTAAGCAGTTCCCCAACTGACTTAACCTTCGATCAAACCACCTCCCCAGGTGGTTTTT
TCGTTTACAGGGCAAAAGATTACGCGCAGAAAAAAAGGATCTCAAGAAGATCCTTTGATCTTTTCTACTG
AACCGCTCTAGATTTCAGTGCAATTTATCTCTTCAAATGTAGCACCTGAAGTCAGCCCCATACGATATAA
GTTGTAATTCTCATGTTAGTCATGCCCCGCGCCCACCGGAAGGAGCTGACTGGGTTGAAGGCTCTCAAGG
GCATCGGTCGAGATCCCGGTGCCTAATGAGTGAGCTAACTTACATTAATTGCGTTGCGCTCACTGCCCGC
TTTCCAGTCGGGAAACCTGTCGTGCCAGCTGCATTAATGAATCGGCCAACGCGCGGGGAGAGGCGGTTTG
CGTATTGGGCGCCAGGGTGGTTTTTCTTTTCACCAGTGAGACGGGCAACAGCTGATTGCCCTTCACCGCC
TGGCCCTGAGAGAGTTGCAGCAAGCGGTCCACGCTGGTTTGCCCCAGCAGGCGAAAATCCTGTTTGATGG
TGGTTAACGGCGGGATATAACATGAGCTGTCTTCGGTATCGTCGTATCCCACTACCGAGATGTCCGCACC
AACGCGCAGCCCGGACTCGGTAATGGCGCGCATTGCGCCCAGCGCCATCTGATCGTTGGCAACCAGCATC
GCAGTGGGAACGATGCCCTCATTCAGCATTTGCATGGTTTGTTGAAAACCGGACATGGCACTCCAGTCGC
CTTCCCGTTCCGCTATCGGCTGAATTTGATTGCGAGTGAGATATTTATGCCAGCCAGCCAGACGCAGACG
CGCCGAGACAGAACTTAATGGGCCCGCTAACAGCGCGATTTGCTGGTGACCCAATGCGACCAGATGCTCC
ACGCCCAGTCGCGTACCGTCTTCATGGGAGAAAATAATACTGTTGATGGGTGTCTGGTCAGAGACATCAA
GAAATAACGCCGGAACATTAGTGCAGGCAGCTTCCACAGCAATGGCATCCTGGTCATCCAGCGGATAGTT
AATGATCAGCCCACTGACGCGTTGCGCGAGAAGATTGTGCACCGCCGCTTTACAGGCTTCGACGCCGCTT
CGTTCTACCATCGACACCACCACGCTGGCACCCAGTTGATCGGCGCGAGATTTAATCGCCGCGACAATTT
GCGACGGCGCGTGCAGGGCCAGACTGGAGGTGGCAACGCCAATCAGCAACGACTGTTTGCCCGCCAGTTG
TTGTGCCACGCGGTTGGGAATGTAATTCAGCTCCGCCATCGCCGCTTCCACTTTTTCCCGCGTTTTCGCA
GAAACGTGGCTGGCCTGGTTCACCACGCGGGAAACGGTCTGATAAGAGACACCGGCATACTCTGCGACAT
CGTATAACGTTACTGGTTTCACATTCACCACCCTGAATTGACTCT
Features (pLannotate 1.2.2; 19 found; start..end, strand, type, name):
     63..98      -  CDS            TcR (fragment): tetracycline efflux protein; tet; confers resistance to tetracycline
    101..119     +  promoter       T7 promoter: promoter for bacteriophage T7 RNA polymerase
    120..144     +  protein_bind   lac operator: The lac repressor binds to the lac operator to inhibit transcription in E. coli. This inhibition can be relieved by adding lactose or isopropyl-β-D-thiogalactopyranoside (IPTG). lac repressor encoded by lacI
    159..181     +  RBS            RBS: efficient ribosome binding site from bacteriophage T7 gene 10 (Olins and Rangwala, 1989)
    215..1324    +  CDS            malE (fragment): MALE_ECO57 - Experimental evidence at protein level: Swiss-Prot protein existence level 1. Part of the ABC transporter complex MalEFGK involved in maltose/maltodextrin import. Binds maltose and higher maltodextrins. From Escherichia coli O157:H7.
   1394..1681    +  CDS            SMT3: SMT3_YEAST - Experimental evidence at protein level: Swiss-Prot protein existence level 1. Not known; suppressor of MIF2 mutations. From Saccharomyces cerevisiae (strain ATCC 204508 / S288c) (Baker's yeast).
   1673..3310    +  CDS            PKLR: KPYR_HUMAN - Also known as PK1, PKL. Experimental evidence at protein level: Swiss-Prot protein existence level 1. Plays a key role in glycolysis. From Homo sapiens (Human).
   3385..3403    +  promoter       T7 promoter: promoter for bacteriophage T7 RNA polymerase
   3404..3428    +  protein_bind   lac operator: The lac repressor binds to the lac operator to inhibit transcription in E. coli. This inhibition can be relieved by adding lactose or isopropyl-β-D-thiogalactopyranoside (IPTG). lac repressor encoded by lacI
   3537..3578    +  CDS            S-Tag (fragment): affinity and epitope tag derived from pancreatic ribonuclease A
   3608..3625    +  CDS            SET1 (fragment): solubility-enhancement tag derived from T7 phage gene 10B
   3633..3680    +  terminator     T7 terminator: transcription terminator for bacteriophage T7 RNA polymerase
   3851..4642    -  CDS            SmR: aminoglycoside adenylyltransferase (Murphy, 1985); aadA; confers resistance to spectinomycin and streptomycin
   4643..4734    -  promoter       AmpR promoter: bla
   4782..5520    -  rep_origin     CloDF13 ori: Plasmids containing the CloDF13 (CDF) origin of replication can be propagated in E. coli cells that contain additional plasmids with compatible origins.
   5617..5681    -  CDS            TcR (fragment): tetracycline efflux protein; tet; confers resistance to tetracycline
   5696..5717    -  protein_bind   CAP binding site: CAP binding activates transcription in the presence of cAMP. E. coli catabolite activator protein
   5730..6812    -  CDS            lacI: lac repressor; lacI; The lac repressor binds to the lac operator to inhibit transcription in E. coli. This inhibition can be relieved by adding lactose or isopropyl-β-D-thiogalactopyranoside (IPTG).
   6813..55      -  promoter       lacI promoter (across the origin): lacI
