[The description below was written by a language model from this plasmid's Addgene catalogue record and pLannotate feature annotations shown in this document.]
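Description:
pCDF-hLPYK is a bacterial expression plasmid built on the Novagen pCDF-Duet backbone for inducible production of human liver pyruvate kinase (hLPYK, encoded by PKLR). It replicates from the CloDF13 origin, which is compatible with other common plasmid origins in the same E. coli cell. Selection is by the aadA (SmR) aminoglycoside adenylyltransferase, which confers streptomycin and spectinomycin resistance. A plasmid-borne lacI gene supplies lac repressor.

In the first Duet cassette, a T7 promoter with an adjacent lac operator and a T7 gene 10 ribosome binding site drives the open reading frame. Expression therefore needs a host that supplies T7 RNA polymerase and is induced with IPTG. The catalogue entry lists only the 1632 bp PKLR insert, placed by ligation-independent cloning. The feature table from the sequenced plasmid, however, also shows a large malE (maltose-binding protein) fragment and yeast SMT3 (SUMO) upstream of PKLR on the same strand. This suggests the enzyme is made as an MBP–SUMO fusion, an arrangement commonly used to improve solubility and allow the tag to be removed, although the record does not describe this itself. These extra elements probably explain why the sequenced record is 6,835 nt while the catalogue gives a total size of 5,922 bp.

The second T7 promoter/lac operator appears to be empty and is followed by remnants of the S-tag and by the T7 terminator. The depositors note that expression and purification of an exogenous pyruvate kinase require a BL21-derived strain lacking both endogenous genes, pykF and pykA, so that host enzyme does not contaminate the preparation. The associated work concerns allosteric, ligand-binding and mutational characterisation of pyruvate kinase isozymes.
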