Addgene plasmid #220231: pCDF-hLPYK
Purpose: Inducible expression of human liver pyruvate kinase
Depositing lab: Aron Fenton & Liskin Swint-Kruse. Depositing organization: University of Kansas Medical Center. Publication: PYK-SubstitutionOME: an integrated database containing allosteric coupling, ligand affinity and mutational, structural, pathological, bioinformatic and computational information about pyruvate kinase isozymes. Swint-Kruse L, Dougherty LL, Page B, Wu T, O'Neil PT, Prasannan CB, Timmons C, Tang Q, Parente DJ, Sreenivasan S, Holyoak T, Fenton AW. Database (Oxford). 2023 May 3;2023:baad030. doi: 10.1093/database/baad030. PubMed 37171062.
Backbone
  Vector backbone: pCDF-Duet
  Backbone manufacturer: Novagen
  Backbone size w/o insert (bp): 4290
  Total vector size (bp): 5922
  Vector type: Bacterial Expression
Growth in bacteria
  Bacterial resistance: Streptomycin, 50 μg/mL
  Growth temperature: 37°C
  Growth strain: DH5alpha
  Copy number: High Copy
Gene/Insert
  Gene/Insert name: Human liver pyruvate kinase (alt name: hLPYK)
  Species: H. sapiens (human)
  Insert size (bp): 1632
  Entrez Gene: PKLR (a.k.a. CNSHA2, PK1, PKL, PKRL, RPK)
  Promoter: T7
  Cloning method: Ligation Independent Cloning
  Sequencing primers: 5′ N/A
Terms and licenses: Academic/Nonprofit Terms; Industry Terms: Not Available to Industry
Depositor comments: Expression and purification of an exogenous PYK requires the E. coli strain QTF60, a BL21-derivative lacking both endogenous PYK genes (pykF and pykA).
How to cite: pCDF-hLPYK was a gift from Aron Fenton & Liskin Swint-Kruse (Addgene plasmid # 220231 ; http://n2t.net/addgene:220231 ; RRID:Addgene_220231)
